>Addgene plasmid #32059 | MCV-hVam6p- | depositor full sequence | sequence record 36193 | MCV-hVam6p- sequence 8142 bps
TAGAAAAACTCATCGAGCATCAAATGAAACTGCAATTTATTCATATCAGGATTATCAATACCATATTTTT
GAAAAAGCCGTTTCTGTAATGAAGGAGAAAACTCACCGAGGCAGTTCCATAGGATGGCAAGATCCTGGTA
TCGGTCTGCGATTCCGACTCGTCCAACATCAATACAACCTATTAATTTCCCCTCGTCAAAAATAAGGTTA
TCAAGTGAGAAATCACCATGAGTGACGACTGAATCCGGTGAGAATGGCAAAAGTTTATGCATTTCTTTCC
AGACTTGTTCAACAGGCCAGCCATTACGCTCGTCATCAAAATCACTCGCATCAACCAAACCGTTATTCAT
TCGTGATTGCGCCTGAGCGAGGCGAAATACGCGATCGCTGTTAAAAGGACAATTACAAACAGGAATCGAG
TGCAACCGGCGCAGGAACACTGCCAGCGCATCAACAATATTTTCACCTGAATCAGGATATTCTTCTAATA
CCTGGAACGCTGTTTTTCCGGGGATCGCAGTGGTGAGTAACCATGCATCATCAGGAGTACGGATAAAATG
CTTGATGGTCGGAAGTGGCATAAATTCCGTCAGCCAGTTTAGTCTGACCATCTCATCTGTAACATCATTG
GCAACGCTACCTTTGCCATGTTTCAGAAACAACTCTGGCGCATCGGGCTTCCCATACAAGCGATAGATTG
TCGCACCTGATTGCCCGACATTATCGCGAGCCCATTTATACCCATATAAATCAGCATCCATGTTGGAATT
TAATCGCGGCCTCGACGTTTCCCGTTGAATATGGCTCATATTCTTCCTTTTTCAATATTATTGAAGCATT
TATCAGGGTTATTGTCTCATGAGCGGATACATATTTGAATGTATTTAGAAAAATAAACAAATAGGGGTCA
GTGTTACAACCAATTAACCAATTCTGAACATTATCGCGAGCCCATTTATACCTGAATATGGCTCATAACA
CCCCTTGTTTGCCTGGCGGCAGTAGCGCGGTGGTCCCACCTGACCCCATGCCGAACTCAGAAGTGAAACG
CCGTAGCGCCGATGGTAGTGTGGGGACTCCCCATGCGAGAGTAGGGAACTGCCAGGCATCAAATAAAACG
AAAGGCTCAGTCGAAAGACTGGGCCTTTCGCCCGGGCTAATTAGGGGGTGTCGCCCTTATTCGACTCTAT
AGTGAAGTTCCTATTCTCTAGAAAGTATAGGAACTTCTGAAGTGGGGACCGGCTATTTAGTATCAGATTC
ACTAGGTTTGATTGTATCTGCAGCCTAGAGGTAGGAGATAAAGAATTAAAAATATCTTGCCCCACAGAAT
GCAGCAAGCTATTTTCCCACTGCAGAGGATCTAGGCTAAAGGCCATAAGTGCATGCCTCAAAACCTCATT
ACTACCTACCCACGAAACATCCCTCTTTACAAGTGACACTTGCTCGCGTGACAACCTCACCCCCACAGTT
ATTAGAGAGCCTATACCACTAACAGTTTGGAGAATGAAGCCATAAGTTAAACCTTGGTTAACCAAAGAAG
CCACTAATGAGAAATTTGAAAACTGTTCAGCTGTGAACCCAAGTTGAGCTAAAGCCTCAATGCCAGAAAT
ACCCTCAATTGTCATTAAACTGGAGATCTCTGCTTCCAAAGCTGCTAAAGCTTCTCCTGTAAGAATAGCT
TCCAAAGTTACTCCTGTGGTGGCACTTAGTTCAGTAGCAATTTCACCAATATTGGCCAGCAGTGTGATGA
TGCCCCCCATCCTGAAAAATAAATAAGGATACTTACTCTTTTAATGTCCTCCTCCCTTTGTAAGAGAAAA
AAAAGCCTCCGGGCCTCCCTTGTTGAAAAAAAGTTAAGAGTCTTCCGTCTCCCTCCCAAACAGAAAGAAA
AAAAGTTTTGTTTATCAGTCAAACTCCGCCTCTCCAGGAAATGAGTCAATGCCAGAAACCCTGCAGCAAT
AAAAGTTCAATCATGTAACCACAACTTGGCTGCCTAGGTGACTTTTTTTTTTCAAGTTGGCAGAGGCTTG
GGGCTCCTAGCCTCCGAGGCCTCTGGAAAAAAAAGAGAGAGGCCTCTGAGGCTTAAGAGGCTTAATTAGC
AAAAAAGGCAGTATCTAAGGGCAGATCCCAAGGGCGGGAAACTGCAGTATAAAAACCACTCCTTAGTGAG
GTAGCTCATTTGCTCCTCTGCTCTTTCTGCAAACTCCTTCTGCATATAGACAAGATGGATTTAGTCCTAA
ATAGGAAAGAAAGAGAGGCTCTCTGCAAGCTTTTAGAGATTGCTCCTAATTGTTATGGCAACATCCCTCT
GATGAAAGCTGCTTTCAAAAGAAGCTGCTTAAAGCATCACCCTGATAAAGGGGGAAATCCTGTTATAATG
ATGGAATTGAACACCCTTTGGAGCAAATTCCAGCAAAATATCCACAAGCTCAGAAGTGACTTCTCTATGT
TTGATGAGGTCAGTACAAAATTTCCTTGGGAAGAATATGGAACTTTAAAGGATTATATGCAAAGTGGATA
TAATGCTAGATTTTGCAGAGGTCCTGGGTGCATGCTTAAGCAACTTAGAGATTCTAAGTGCGCTTGTATT
AGCTGTAAGTTGTCTCGCCAGCATTGTAGTCTAAAAACTTTAAAGCAAAAAAACTGTCTGACGTGGGGAG
AGTGTTTTTGCTATCAGTGCTTTATTCTTTGGTTTGGATTTCCTCCTACTTGGGAAAGTTTTGACTGGTG
GCAAAAAACTTTAGAAGAAACTGACTACTGCTTACTGCATCTGCACCTTTTCTAGACTCCTACTTCCTTC
CTCTGTAAGTATTAGATATGGAAAAGTCTATAAGGCAAAATATCAAAGAAAGGTTATTTATGACAGATTT
TCTGTACTTTCCCATCTAGGTTGACGAGGCCCCTATATATGGGACCACTAAATTCAAAGAATGGTGGAGA
TCAGGAGGATTCAGCTTCGGGAAGGCATACGAATATGGGCCCAATCCACACGGGACCAACTCAAGATCCA
GAAAGCCTTCCTCCAATGCATCCAGGGGAGCCCCCAGTGGAAGCTCACCACCCCACAGCCAGAGCTCTTC
CTCTGGGTATGGGTCCTTCTCAGCGTCCCAGGCTTCAGACTCCCAGTCCAGAGGACCCGATATACCTCCC
GAACACCATGAGGAACCCACCTCATCCTCTGGATCCAGTAGCAGAGAGGAGACCACCAATTCAGGAAGAG
AATCCAGCACACCCAATGGAACCAGTGTACCTAGAAATTCTTCCAGAACGGATGGCACCGCGGAGGATCT
CTTCTGCGATGAATCACTTTCCTCCCCTGAGCCTCCCTCGTCCTCTGAGGAGCCTGAGGAGCCCCCCTCC
TCAAGAAGCTCGCCCCGGCAGCCCCCGTCTTCCTCTGCCGAGGAGGCCTCGTCATCTCAGTTTACAGATG
AGGAATACAGATCCTCCTCCTTCACCACCCCGAAGACCCCTCCTCCATTCTCAAGAAAGCGAAAATTTGG
GGGGTCCCGAAGCTCTGCAAGCTCTGCTAGTTCAGCAAGTTTTACAAGCACTCCACCAAAGCCAAAAAAG
AACAGAGAAACTCCTGTTCCTACTGATTTTCCTATTGATCTTTCTGATTATCTTAGCCATGCTGTATATA
GTAATAAAACAGTAAGTTGTTTTGCCATTTATACTACTTCTGATAAAGCTATAGAGTTATATGATAAGAT
TGAGAAATTTAAAGTTGATTTTAAAAGCAGGCATGCCTGTGAATTAGGATGTATTTTATTGTTTATAACT
TTATCAAAGCATAGAGTATCTGCTATTAAGAATTTTTGCTCTACCTTCTGCACTATAAGCTTTTTAATTT
GTAAAGGAGTGAATAAGATGCCTGAAATGTATAATAATTTATGCAAGCCCCCTTACAAATTACTGCAAGA
GAATAAGCCACTGCTCAATTATGAATTTCAAGAAAAAGAAAAAGAGGCCAGCTGTAATTGGAATTTAGTT
GCTGAATTTGCTTGTGAATATGAGCTAGACGACCACTTTATTATCTTAGCCCATTATCTAGACTTTGCAA
AACCATTTCCTTGCCAAAAGTGTGAAAACAGATCTCGCCTCAAACCTCACAAGGCTCATGAGGCTCATCA
TTCTAATGCTAAGCTATTTTATGAATCTAAATCTCAGAAAACCATTTGCCAACAAGCCGCAGACACTGTT
CTAGCCAAAAGGAGGTTAGAGATGCTGGAAATGACCAGGACAGAAATGCTATGTAAGAAGTTTAAGAAGC
ACCTAGAGAGATTAAGAGATTTAGATACAATAGATCTACTGTATTATATGGGTGGTGTGGCCTGGTACTG
CTGCTTATTTGAAGAGTTTGAAAAGAAGCTGCAGAAAATTATTCAATTATTAACAGAGAATATACCTAAG
TATAGAAACATTTGGTTTAAAGGGCCTATTAACAGTGGAAAAACAAGCTTTGCTGCAGCCTTAATAGATT
TGCTAGAAGGGAAGGCCTTGAATATAAACTGTCCATCTGATAAACTGCCTTTTGAACTAGGATGTGCTTT
GGATAAATTTATGGTTGTTTTTGAGGATGTGAAAGGGCAAAATAGCCTAAATAAAGATCTGCAACCAGGG
CAAGGAATAAATAACCTTGATAACTTAAGAGATCATCTAGATGGTGCTGTAGCTGTAAGCTTAGAGAAGA
AGCATGTGAATAAAAAGCATCAGATTTTTCCTCCTTGTATTGTTACTGCTAATGATTATTTTATTCCCAA
AACATTAATAGCAAGATTTAGTTATACTTTACACTTTTCCCCAAAGGCAAATCTAAGAGATTCCCTGGAT
CAGAACATGGAAATAAGAAAAAGAAGAATTCTTCAAAGTGGAACCACTTTATTGCTTTGTCTTATTTGGT
GCTTGCCTGATACAACCTTTAAGCCTTGCTTACAAGAAGAAATTAAAAACTGGAAGCAAATTTTACAGAG
TGAAATATCATATGGTAAATTTTGTCAAATGATAGAAAATGTAGAAGCTGGTCAGGACCCTCTGCTCAAT
ATTCTTATTGAGGAAGAGGGCCCTGAGGAAACTGAAGAAACCCAAGATTCTGGTACTTTTTCTCAATAAA
GGCATCTGCTTCATATTTCCTGTGTTTGTTTTTCTGGGGCCTACTTAACTGAATAGGAATGCATGAAATA
ATTCTCATAATTCTTGTGTTTGGCTTTCTTTTTGAGAGGCCTTTTGAGGTCCTTTCAGTGGCGCCTTGCC
CTTATCCTGCTGATTACTTTGGAATGTTACTGCTGCTGGGGCAACAGAGGGCTTTGGGTAAACAGTTTTC
TCCTGCCCAAATTTATCTAAAAATCTGACAATATCAGGATCACCAGGTAATTGTTCTGACCCCTCATATA
TTCTAACCTCTTCTACCTGATTATCTTTTCCTTCCATAGGTTGGCCTGACACTTTTGGCATTAAGTTGCT
GAAGAGTGAGTTTATTAAATTAACTACTGGGTAGGGGTTTTTCACCCATCTTTTTCTCAAAGTAACATTA
AAATATCTAGGCAACCCATGAAGAGCCATTTTTCCACTGGTTTTAAACAGAAACCCCACTATGTCTGCAC
AGCTAATAAATAGGCCATCTCCTTTGCATAGAGGGCCCACTCCATTCTCATCTAAAAGGACAGTAGTTAG
AGTATTACTAAATTGAAGAACTGTAGGAGTCTGAGAGCCTGTCTGAATAGACCCATAGTATCTACTGTTT
TCATTTTTAGAAGGATCAGGACACCATACTTCTATAGGATAATTTCCATCTTTATCTAATTTTGCTTTAG
CTTGTGGATCTAGGCCCTGATTTTTAGGTGTCATTTTTCTTCCCAATACAGTTTCAATTGTAATAGGCCC
ACCATTTGTAGTTTTTGGATACTCAGTCTGGTAATCTAAAACTAGGCCTTGCAAATCCAGAGGTTCTCCC
CCAATGGCAAACATATGGTAATTTACCCCTGACACAGGAATACCAGCACCATAATCATGAACTCTTTTCA
TGTCCCAATAATGAACATTAATTAAAGAACTTATTCCAACTACTTCTGTTTTAACAGATATTGCCTCCCA
CATCTGCAATGTGTCACAGGTAATATCCTCATTTAGCATTGGCAGAGACACTCTTGCCACACTGTAAGCT
GGCAAATTTTCCTTGATGGGCTGATCTGGAGATGATCCCTTTGGCTGCAGGTCATAAGTATAAGTATACC
AGTTTGAAGTAGTAGGAAGATCAGGGGAATTAACTCCCATTCTTGGATTCAAATACAACTCAATTTGGGT
AATGCTATCTTCTCCAGTAACCACAGATAATACTTCCACTCCTCCTTTAACAAGCAGTTTTGGAACTGAG
GCAACATTAGGGCAGCATCCCGGCTTAGGTATACATTGCCTTTTGGGTGTTTTACAGGTGGATGATGCTT
TTCTTTTTGGTGCCATCTTCAATTACTTGTAATTCAGGAGAAATATATCCACTAAGGCCTAGTACCAGAG
GAAGAAGCCAATCTGGAGTTTGCTGCTGCAGAGTTCCTCCTATATGTTCAGGAATTAATATAGCCTCTCC
TGATAAAAGGCCCTGATTCTGAGAAGCAGTTGTCTGAAAGACCCACCGGCAAAATGAAGTGAAGTTCCTA
TACTTTCTAGAGAATAGGAACTTCTATAGTGAGTCGAATAAGGGCGACACAAAATTTATTCTAAATGCAT
AATAAATACTGATAACATCTTATAGTTTGTATTATATTTTGTATTATCGTTGACATGTATAATTTTGATA
TCAAAAACTGATTTTCCCTTTATTATTTTCGAGATTTATTTTCTTAATTCTCTTTAACAAACTAGAAATA
TTGTATATACAAAAAATCATAAATAATAGATGAATAGTTTAATTATAGGTGTTCATCAATCGAAAAAGCA
ACGTATCTTATTTAAAGTGCGTTGCTTTTTTCTCATTTATAAGGTTAAATAATTCTCATATATCAAGCAA
AGTGACAGGCGCCCTTAAATATTCTGACAAATGCTCTTTCCCTAAACTCCCCCCATAAAAAAACCCGCCG
AAGCGGGTTTTTACGTTATTTGCGGATTAACGATTACTCGTTATCAGAACCGCCCAGGGGGCCCGAGCTT
AAGACTGGCCGTCGTTTTACAACACAGAAAGAGTTTGTAGAAACGCAAAAAGGCCATCCGTCAGGGGCCT
TCTGCTTAGTTTGATGCCTGGCAGTTCCCTACTCTCGCCTTCCGCTTCCTCGCTCACTGACTCGCTGCGC
TCGGTCGTTCGGCTGCGGCGAGCGGTATCAGCTCACTCAAAGGCGGTAATACGGTTATCCACAGAATCAG
GGGATAACGCAGGAAAGAACATGTGAGCAAAAGGCCAGCAAAAGGCCAGGAACCGTAAAAAGGCCGCGTT
GCTGGCGTTTTTCCATAGGCTCCGCCCCCCTGACGAGCATCACAAAAATCGACGCTCAAGTCAGAGGTGG
CGAAACCCGACAGGACTATAAAGATACCAGGCGTTTCCCCCTGGAAGCTCCCTCGTGCGCTCTCCTGTTC
CGACCCTGCCGCTTACCGGATACCTGTCCGCCTTTCTCCCTTCGGGAAGCGTGGCGCTTTCTCATAGCTC
ACGCTGTAGGTATCTCAGTTCGGTGTAGGTCGTTCGCTCCAAGCTGGGCTGTGTGCACGAACCCCCCGTT
CAGCCCGACCGCTGCGCCTTATCCGGTAACTATCGTCTTGAGTCCAACCCGGTAAGACACGACTTATCGC
CACTGGCAGCAGCCACTGGTAACAGGATTAGCAGAGCGAGGTATGTAGGCGGTGCTACAGAGTTCTTGAA
GTGGTGGGCTAACTACGGCTACACTAGAAGAACAGTATTTGGTATCTGCGCTCTGCTGAAGCCAGTTACC
TTCGGAAAAAGAGTTGGTAGCTCTTGATCCGGCAAACAAACCACCGCTGGTAGCGGTGGTTTTTTTGTTT
GCAAGCAGCAGATTACGCGCAGAAAAAAAGGATCTCAAGAAGATCCTTTGATCTTTTCTACGGGGTCTGA
CGCTCAGTGGAACGACGCGCGCGTAACTCACGTTAAGGGATTTTGGTCATGAGCTTGCGCCGTCCCGTCA
AGTCAGCGTAATGCTCTGCTTT
Features (pLannotate 1.2.2; 13 found; start..end, strand, type, name):
    812..908     -  promoter       AmpR promoter (fragment): bla
    938..962     -  CDS            KanR (fragment): aminoglycoside phosphotransferase; aph(3')-Ia; confers resistance to kanamycin in bacteria or G418 (Geneticin®) in eukaryotes
    991..1106    +  ncRNA          5S rRNA: Accession: RF00001 - 5S ribosomal RNA
   1110..1150    +  terminator     rrnB T1 terminator (fragment): transcription terminator T1 from the E. coli rrnB gene
   1194..1227    +  protein_bind   FRT (minimal): supports FLP-mediated excision but not integration (Turan and Bode, 2011) FLP recombinase from the Saccharomyces cerevisiae 2μ plasmid
   3550..5058    +  CDS            LT_POVLY (fragment): Protein inferred from homology: Swiss-Prot protein existence level 3. Isoform large T antigen is a key early protein essential for both driving viral replication and inducing cellular transformation. Plays a role in viral genome replication by driving entry of quiescent cells into the cell cycle and by autoregulating the synthesis of viral early mRNA. Displays highly oncogenic activities by corrupting the host cellular checkpoint mechanisms that guard cell division and the transcription, replication, and repair of DNA. Participates in the modulation of cellular gene expression preceeding viral
   5305..6456    -  CDS            VP1_POVLY: Experimental evidence at protein level: Swiss-Prot protein existence level 1. Forms an icosahedral capsid with a T=7 symmetry and a 40 nm diameter. The capsid is composed of 72 pentamers linked to each other by disulfide bonds and associated with VP2 or VP3 proteins. Interacts with a N-linked glycoprotein containing sialic acids on the cell surface to provide virion attachment to target cell. Once attached, the virion is internalized by endocytosis and traffics to the endoplasmic reticulum. Inside the endoplasmic reticulum, the protein folding machinery isomerizes VP1 interpentamer disulfide b
   6440..6583    -  CDS            VP2_POVM3 (fragment): Protein inferred from homology: Swiss-Prot protein existence level 3. [Isoform VP3]: structural protein that resides within the core of the capsid surrounded by 72 VP1 pentamers. Following virus endocytosis and trafficking to the endoplasmic reticulum, VP2 and VP3 form oligomers and integrate into the endoplasmic reticulum membrane. Heterooligomer VP2-VP3 may create a viroporin for transporting the viral genome across the endoplasmic reticulum membrane to the cytoplasm. Nuclear entry of the viral DNA involves the selective exposure and importin recognition of VP2 or Vp3 nuclear localization si
   6641..6674    -  protein_bind   FRT (minimal): supports FLP-mediated excision but not integration (Turan and Bode, 2011) FLP recombinase from the Saccharomyces cerevisiae 2μ plasmid
   7144..7163    +  CDS            lacZα (fragment): LacZα fragment of β-galactosidase; lacZ fragment
   7188..7205    -  terminator     rrnB T2 terminator (fragment): transcription terminator T2 from the E. coli rrnB gene
   7430..8018    -  rep_origin     ori: high-copy-number ColE1/pMB1/pBR322/pUC origin of replication
   8142..809     -  CDS            KanR (across the origin): aminoglycoside phosphotransferase; aph(3')-Ia; confers resistance to kanamycin in bacteria or G418 (Geneticin®) in eukaryotes
