[The description below was written by a language model from this plasmid's Addgene catalogue record and pLannotate feature annotations shown in this document.]
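Description:
MCV-hVam6p- is a bacterial cloning plasmid that carries a complete, mutated Merkel cell polyomavirus (MCV) genome of about 5.4 kb in the synthetic pJ241 backbone from DNA2.0, giving a total of 8,142 bp. It is maintained in E. coli at high copy through a ColE1/pUC-type origin and selected with kanamycin via an aph(3')-Ia resistance gene. The remaining backbone annotations are small fragments (rrnB terminators, a 5S rRNA segment, a lacZα remnant). The vector supplies no eukaryotic promoter. Viral early and late transcription instead depends on the native promoters within the viral non-coding control region included in the insert.

The viral genome was cloned through BsrFI sites that remain intact at both ends. The feature table also detects two minimal FRT sites in opposite orientations at roughly positions 1.2 kb and 6.6 kb, flanking the viral sequence, though the record does not explain their intended role. Within the insert, the annotation identifies the large T antigen coding region on one strand and the late capsid genes VP1 and VP2/VP3 on the other, matching the usual divergent polyomavirus layout. These matches come from homology to other polyomavirus proteins, and some cover only part of the gene.

The defining change is a TG-to-GC substitution at nucleotides 3280–3281 of the full construct. The name suggests it is meant to abolish an interaction with the cellular protein hVam6p, most likely through the T antigen region, but the record does not state the resulting amino acid change. The associated study concerns cellular and viral factors that regulate MCV replication, so the plasmid presumably serves as a mutant genomic clone for comparison with the wild-type viral genome in replication experiments.
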