Addgene plasmid #32059: MCV-hVam6p-
Depositing lab: Patrick Moore. Depositing organization: University of Pittsburgh (University, School of Medicine, and Cancer Institute). Publication: Cellular and viral factors regulating merkel cell polyomavirus replication. Feng H, Kwun HJ, Liu X, Gjoerup O, Stolz DB, Chang Y, Moore PS. PLoS One. 2011;6(7):e22468. Epub 2011 Jul 22. 10.1371/journal.pone.0022468 PubMed 21799863.
Backbone
  Vector backbone: pJ241
  Backbone manufacturer: DNA2.0
  Backbone size w/o insert (bp): 2755
Growth in bacteria
  Bacterial resistance: Kanamycin, 50 μg/mL
  Growth temperature: 37°C
  Growth strain: DH5alpha
  Copy number: High Copy
Gene/Insert
  Gene/Insert name: MCV-hVam6p-
  Species: Merkel cell polyomavirus
  Insert size (bp): 5387
  Mutation: TG to GC mutations at 3280-3281 (nt) of full construct
  GenBank ID: JF813003
  Promoter: none from vector. Insert contains native promoter from viral genome encompassed in the viral non-coding control region.
  Cloning method: Restriction Enzyme; 5′ cloning site BsrFI (not destroyed); 3′ cloning site BsrFI (not destroyed)
  Sequencing primers: 5′ NA
Terms and licenses: Academic/Nonprofit Terms; Industry Terms: Not Available to Industry
How to cite: MCV-hVam6p- was a gift from Patrick Moore (Addgene plasmid # 32059 ; http://n2t.net/addgene:32059 ; RRID:Addgene_32059)
