>Addgene plasmid #32059 | MCV-hVam6p- | addgene partial sequence | sequence record 38979 | MCV-hVam6p-F 5'-ATACCTCCCGAACACCATGA-3'
TAGCAGAGAGGAGACCACCAATTCAGGAAGAGAATCCAGCACACCCAATGGAACCAGTGTACCTAGAAAT
TCTTCCAGAACGGATGGCACCGCGGAGGATCTCTTCTGCGATGAATCACTTTCCTCCCCTGAGCCTCCCT
CGTCCTCTGAGGAGCCTGAGGAGCCCCCCTCCTCAAGAAGCTCGCCCCGGCAGCCCCCGTCTTCCTCTGC
CGAGGAGGCCTCGTCATCTCAGTTTACAGATGAGGAATACAGATCCTCCTCCTTCACCACCCCGAAGACC
CCTCCTCCATTCTCAAGAAAGCGAAAATTTGGGGGGTCCCGAAGCTCTGCAAGCTCTGCTAGTTCAGCAA
GTTTTACAAGCACTCCACCAAAGCCAAAAAAGAACAGAGAAACTCCTGTTCCTACTGATTTTCCTATTGA
TCTTTCTGATTATCTTAGCCATGCTGTATATAGTAATAAAACAGTAAGTTGTTTTGCCATTTATACTACT
TCTGATAAAGCTATAGAGTTATATGATAAGATTGAGAAATTTAAAGTTGATTTTAAAAGCAGGCATGCCT
GTGAATTAGGATGTATTTTATTGTTTATAACTTTATC
